Addgene plasmid #32040: EPB41
Purpose: Bacterial expression for structure determination; may not be full ORF
Depositing lab: Cheryl Arrowsmith. Depositing organization: University of Toronto.
Backbone
  Vector backbone: pET28-MHL
  Backbone manufacturer: Structural Genomics Consortium (Addgene plasmid 26096)
  Backbone size w/o insert (bp): 7325
  Vector type: Bacterial Expression
Growth in bacteria
  Bacterial resistance: Kanamycin, 50 μg/mL
  Growth temperature: 37°C
  Growth strain: DH5alpha
  Copy number: Low Copy
Gene/Insert
  Gene/Insert name: EPB41 (alt names: PDB: 3QIJ; erythrocyte membrane protein band 4.1, FERM domain)
  Species: H. sapiens (human)
  Insert size (bp): 834
  Mutation: FERM domain only (amino acids 1-279)
  Entrez Gene: EPB41 (a.k.a. 4.1R, EL1, HE)
  Tag / fusion protein: His (with TEV cleavage) (N terminal on backbone)
  Cloning method: Ligation Independent Cloning
  Sequencing primers: 5′ T7; 3′ T7-term
Terms and licenses: Academic/Nonprofit Terms; Industry Terms: Not Available to Industry
Depositor comments: PDB: 3QIJ. http://www.thesgc.org/structures/3QIJ/
How to cite: EPB41 was a gift from Cheryl Arrowsmith (Addgene plasmid # 32040 ; http://n2t.net/addgene:32040 ; RRID:Addgene_32040)
