[The description below was written by a language model from this plasmid's Addgene catalogue record.]
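Description:
EPB41 is a bacterial expression plasmid built on the pET28-MHL backbone, a vector developed by a structural genomics consortium for producing recombinant protein in E. coli. The backbone is recorded as 7325 bp without insert; the plasmid is maintained under kanamycin selection and is listed as low copy. No feature table accompanies the record, so the promoter and origin of replication are not explicitly stated. However, the listed sequencing primers (T7 forward and T7 terminator) are consistent with the insert sitting in a T7 promoter/terminator expression cassette, as is typical of pET-series vectors, where transcription depends on T7 RNA polymerase supplied by the expression host.

The insert is an 834 bp fragment of human EPB41, which encodes erythrocyte membrane protein band 4.1 (also known as 4.1R). It is not the full open reading frame: only the FERM domain is included, recorded as amino acids 1–279. The fragment was introduced by ligation-independent cloning and is fused in frame to a backbone-encoded N-terminal His tag followed by a TEV protease cleavage site. This arrangement allows the protein to be purified by immobilised metal affinity chromatography, after which the tag can be removed.

The stated purpose is bacterial expression for structure determination, and the record links the construct to a deposited crystal structure of the EPB41 FERM domain. It is therefore suited to producing this isolated domain for crystallography or for related biophysical and binding studies, rather than for work requiring the full-length protein.
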