>Addgene plasmid #32040 | EPB41 | depositor partial sequence | sequence record 38615 | insert
CACTGCAAGGTTTCTTTGTTGGATGACACAGTTTATGAATGTGTTGTGGAGAAACATGCTAAGGGACAAG
ATTTGCTTAAACGAGTATGTGAGCATCTCAATCTTTTGGAAGAAGACTATTTTGGTCTAGCCATTTGGGA
TAACGCAACCTCTAAGACATGGCTGGATTCCGCCAAAGAAATAAAAAAGCAGGTTCGTGGTGTCCCTTGG
AATTTTACATTTAATGTAAAGTTTTATCCACCTGACCCAGCACAGTTAACAGAAGACATAACAAGATATT
ATTTATGTCTTCAGCTTCGGCAGGACATAGTTGCAGGACGTCTGCCCTGTTCCTTTGCAACCTTAGCATT
ATTAGGTTCTTACACCATCCAGTCTGAACTGGGAGACTACGACCCAGAACTCCATGGCGTGGATTATGTT
AGTGATTTTAAACTGGCCCCGAATCAGACCAAGGAACTTGAAGAGAAGGTCATGGAACTGCATAAGTCAT
ACAGGTCCATGACTCCAGCTCAGGCTGACTTGGAGTTTCTTGAGAATGCCAAAAAGTTGTCTATGTATGG
AGTTGATCTTCATAAAGCAAAGGACTTGGAAGGAGTAGATATCATCCTAGGTGTCTGCTCTAGTGGCCTT
CTGGTTTACAAAGATAAGCTGAGAATTAACCGCTTCCCTTGGCCCAAAGTGCTGAAGATTTCTTATAAAC
GTAGTAGCTTTTTCATCAAGATTCGGCCTGGAGAGCAAGAGCAGTATGAAAGTACCATCGGATTCAAACT
TCCCAGTTACCGAGCAGCTAAGAAATTATGGAAAGTCTGTGTAGAACATCACACGTTTTTCAGA
