>Addgene plasmid #32040 | EPB41 | addgene partial sequence | sequence record 42049 | T7
CCCTCTGAATATTTTGTTTAACTTTAAGAAGGAGATATACCATGCATCATCATCATCATCACAGCAGCGG
CAGAGAAAACTTGTATTTCCAGGGCCACTGCAAGGTTTCTTTGTTGGATGACACAGTTTATGAATGTGTT
GTGGAGAAACATGCTAAGGGACAAGATTTGCTTAAACGAGTATGTGAGCATCTCAATCTTTTGGAAGAAG
ACTATTTTGGTCTAGCCATTTGGGATAACGCAACCTCTAAGACATGGCTGGATTCCGCCAAAGAAATAAA
AAAGCAGGTTCGTGGTGTCCCTTGGAATTTTACATTTAATGTAAAGTTTTATCCACCTGACCCAGCACAG
TTAACAGAAGACATAACAAGATATTATTTATGTCTTCAGCTTCGGCAGGACATAGTTGCAGGACGTCTGC
CCTGTTCCTTTGCAACCTTAGCATTATTAGGTTCTTACACCATCCAGTCTGAACTGGGAGACTACGACCC
AGAACTCCATGGCGTGGATTATGTTAGTGATTTTAAACTGGCCCCGAATCAGACCAAGGAACTTGAAGAG
AAGGTCATGGAACTGCATAAGTCATACAGGTCCATGACTCCAGCTCAGGCTGACTTGGAGTTTCTTGAGA
ATGCCAAAAAGTTGTCTATGTATGGAGTTGATCTTCATAAAGCAAAGGACTTGGAAGGAGTAGATATCAT
CCTAGGTGTCTGCTCTAGTGGCCTTCTGGTTTACAAAGATAAGCTGAGAATTAACCGCTTCCCTTGGCCC
AAAGTGCTG
