>Addgene plasmid #32040 | EPB41 | addgene partial sequence | sequence record 42593 | T7-term
GCAGCCGGATCTCAGTGGTGGTGGTGGTGGTGCTCGAGTGCGGCCGCAAGCTTCGTCATCATCTGAAAAA
CGTGTGATGTTCTACACAGACTTTCCATAATTTCTTAGCTGCTCGGTAACTGGGAAGTTTGAATCCGATG
GTACTTTCATACTGCTCTTGCTCTCCAGGCCGAATCTTGATGAAAAAGCTACTACGTTTATAAGAAATCT
TCAGCACTTTGGGCCAAGGGAAGCGGTTAATTCTCAGCTTATCTTTGTAAACCAGAAGGCCACTAGAGCA
GACACCTAGGATGATATCTACTCCTTCCAAGTCCTTTGCTTTATGAAGATCAACTCCATACATAGACAAC
TTTTTGGCATTCTCAAGAAACTCCAAGTCAGCCTGAGCTGGAGTCATGGACCTGTATGACTTATGCAGTT
CCATGACCTTCTCTTCAAGTTCCTTGGTCTGATTCGGGGCCAGTTTAAAATCACTAACATAATCCACGCC
ATGGAGTTCTGGGTCGTAGTCTCCCAGTTCAGACTGGATGGTGTAAGAACCTAATAATGCTAAGGTTGCA
AAGGAACAGGGCAGACGTCCTGCAACTATGTCCTGCCGAAGCTGAAGACATAAATAATATCTTGTTATGT
CTTCTGTTAACTGTGCTGGGTCAGGTGGATAAAACTTTACATTAAATGTAAAATTCCAAGGGACACCACG
AACCTGCTTTTTTATTTCTTTGGCGGAATCCAGCCATGTCTTAGAGGTTGCGTTATCCCAAATGGCTAGA
CCAAAATAGTCTTCTTCCAAAAGATTGAGATGCTCACATACTCGTTTAAGCAAATCTTGTCCCTTAGCAT
GTTTCTCCACAACACATTCATAA
